>Addgene plasmid #1290 | pGEX2T-GATA3 | addgene partial sequence | sequence record 16408 | 1290 with pGEX5'
ATCGGATCTGGTTCCGCGTGGATCCCCGAGGTGACTGCGGACCAGCCGCGCTGGGTGAGCCACCATCACC
CCGCGGTCCTCAACGGTCAGCACCCAGACACGCACCACCCGGGCCTCGGCCATTCGTACATGGAAGCTCA
GTATCCGCTGACGGAAGAGGTGGACGTACTTTTTAACATCGATGGTCAAGGCAACCACGTCCCGTCCTAC
TACGGAAACTCCGTCAGGGCTACGGTGCAGAGGTATCCTCCGACCCACCACGGGAGCCAGGTATGCCGCC
CGCCTCTGCTGCACGGATCTCTGCCCTGGCTGGATGGCGGCAAAGCCCTGAGCAGCCACCACACCGCCTC
GCCCTGGAACCTCAGCCCCTTCTCCAAGACGTCCATCCACCACGGCTCTCCGGGGCCTCTGTCCGTTTAC
CCTCCGGCTTCATCCTCTTCTCTGGCGGCCGGCCACTCCAGTCCTCATCTCTTCACCTTCCCGCCCACCC
CGCCGAAAGACGTCTCCCCAGACCCGTCGCTGTCCACCCCGGGATCCGCCGGGTCGGCCAGGCAAGATGA
GAAAGAGTGCCTCAAGTATCAGGTGCAGCTGCCAGATAGCATGAAGCTGGAGACGTCTCACTCT
