[The description below was written by a language model from this plasmid's Addgene catalogue record.]
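Description:
pGEX2T-GATA3 is a plasmid for producing mouse GATA3 as a glutathione S-transferase fusion protein, built on the commercial pGEX-2T backbone (about 4.9 kb without insert). The catalogue entry lists the vector type as mammalian expression, but this conflicts with the backbone. pGEX-2T is a standard bacterial expression vector, in which GST fusions are normally driven by the IPTG-inducible tac promoter under lacI control. The record itself does not list a promoter, and no feature table is provided, so this rests on general knowledge of the backbone. The plasmid is maintained in E. coli at high copy number and selected with ampicillin.

The insert is roughly 2 kb of the mouse Gata3 cDNA, which encodes a zinc-finger transcription factor of the GATA family. It was cloned into the vector's EcoRI site, and the site is preserved at both ends. Because the same enzyme was used on both sides, the cloning was non-directional, and the record does not separately document the insert's orientation. GST sits at the N terminus, supplied by the backbone. In the pGEX-2T design, a thrombin cleavage site lies between GST and the cloning site, so the tag can be removed after the fusion is captured on glutathione resin.

Constructs of this kind are generally used to make recombinant protein for affinity purification, GST pull-down interaction assays or in vitro DNA-binding studies. The associated publication concerns the role of GATA transcription factors in the preadipocyte-to-adipocyte transition. The record does not state which experiments this plasmid was used for.
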