Addgene plasmid #1290: pGEX2T-GATA3
Depositing lab: Gokhan Hotamisligil. Depositing organization: Harvard School of Public Health. Publication: Function of GATA transcription factors in preadipocyte-adipocyte transition. Tong Q, Dalgin G, Xu H, Ting CN, Leiden JM, Hotamisligil GS. Science 2000 Oct 6;290(5489):134-8. 10.1126/science.290.5489.134 PubMed 11021798.
Backbone
  Vector backbone: pGEX-2T
  Backbone manufacturer: Amersham Biosciences
  Backbone size w/o insert (bp): 4900
  Vector type: Mammalian Expression
Growth in bacteria
  Bacterial resistance: Ampicillin, 100 μg/mL
  Growth temperature: 37°C
  Growth strain: DH5alpha
  Copy number: High Copy
Gene/Insert
  Gene/Insert name: GATA3 (alt name: GATA-3)
  Species: M. musculus (mouse)
  Insert size (bp): 2000
  GenBank ID: NM_008091
  Entrez Gene: Gata3 (a.k.a. Gata-3, jal)
  Tag / fusion protein: GST (N terminal on backbone)
  Cloning method: Restriction Enzyme; 5′ cloning site EcoRI (not destroyed); 3′ cloning site EcoRI (not destroyed)
  Sequencing primers: 5′ GGGCTGGCAAGCCACGTTTGGTG
Terms and licenses: Academic/Nonprofit Terms; Industry Terms: Not Available to Industry
How to cite: pGEX2T-GATA3 was a gift from Gokhan Hotamisligil (Addgene plasmid # 1290 ; http://n2t.net/addgene:1290 ; RRID:Addgene_1290)
